>Addgene plasmid #125504 | lentiSAMv2 rs7732130-guide2 | addgene full sequence | sequence record 251547 | Addgene NGS Result
GTTTTAGAGCTAGGCCAACATGAGGATCACCCATGTCTGCAGGGCCTAGCAAGTTAAAATAAGGCTAGTC
CGTTATCAACTTGGCCAACATGAGGATCACCCATGTCTGCAGGGCCAAGTGGCACCGAGTCGGTGCTTTT
TTTGGATCCTAGGTCTTGAAAGGAGTGGGAATTGGCTCCGGTGCCCGTCAGTGGGCAGAGCGCACATCGC
CCACAGTCCCCGAGAAGTTGGGGGGAGGGGTCGGCAATTGATCCGGTGCCTAGAGAAGGTGGCGCGGGGT
AAACTGGGAAAGTGATGTCGTGTACTGGCTCCGCCTTTTTCCCGAGGGTGGGGGAGAACCGTATATAAGT
GCAGTAGTCGCCGTGAACGTTCTTTTTCGCAACGGGTTTGCCGCCAGAACACAGGCGTACGGCCACCATG
AAAAGGCCGGCGGCCACGAAAAAGGCCGGCCAGGCAAAAAAGAAAAAGGACAAGAAGTACAGCATCGGCC
TGGCCATCGGCACCAACTCTGTGGGCTGGGCCGTGATCACCGACGAGTACAAGGTGCCCAGCAAGAAATT
CAAGGTGCTGGGCAACACCGACCGGCACAGCATCAAGAAGAACCTGATCGGAGCCCTGCTGTTCGACAGC
GGCGAAACAGCCGAGGCCACCCGGCTGAAGAGAACCGCCAGAAGAAGATACACCAGACGGAAGAACCGGA
TCTGCTATCTGCAAGAGATCTTCAGCAACGAGATGGCCAAGGTGGACGACAGCTTCTTCCACAGACTGGA
AGAGTCCTTCCTGGTGGAAGAGGATAAGAAGCACGAGCGGCACCCCATCTTCGGCAACATCGTGGACGAG
GTGGCCTACCACGAGAAGTACCCCACCATCTACCACCTGAGAAAGAAACTGGTGGACAGCACCGACAAGG
CCGACCTGCGGCTGATCTATCTGGCCCTGGCCCACATGATCAAGTTCCGGGGCCACTTCCTGATCGAGGG
CGACCTGAACCCCGACAACAGCGACGTGGACAAGCTGTTCATCCAGCTGGTGCAGACCTACAACCAGCTG
TTCGAGGAAAACCCCATCAACGCCAGCGGCGTGGACGCCAAGGCCATCCTGTCTGCCAGACTGAGCAAGA
GCAGACGGCTGGAAAATCTGATCGCCCAGCTGCCCGGCGAGAAGAAGAATGGCCTGTTCGGCAACCTGAT
TGCCCTGAGCCTGGGCCTGACCCCCAACTTCAAGAGCAACTTCGACCTGGCCGAGGATGCCAAACTGCAG
CTGAGCAAGGACACCTACGACGACGACCTGGACAACCTGCTGGCCCAGATCGGCGACCAGTACGCCGACC
TGTTTCTGGCCGCCAAGAACCTGTCCGACGCCATCCTGCTGAGCGACATCCTGAGAGTGAACACCGAGAT
CACCAAGGCCCCCCTGAGCGCCTCTATGATCAAGAGATACGACGAGCACCACCAGGACCTGACCCTGCTG
AAAGCTCTCGTGCGGCAGCAGCTGCCTGAGAAGTACAAAGAGATTTTCTTCGACCAGAGCAAGAACGGCT
ACGCCGGCTACATTGACGGCGGAGCCAGCCAGGAAGAGTTCTACAAGTTCATCAAGCCCATCCTGGAAAA
GATGGACGGCACCGAGGAACTGCTCGTGAAGCTGAACAGAGAGGACCTGCTGCGGAAGCAGCGGACCTTC
GACAACGGCAGCATCCCCCACCAGATCCACCTGGGAGAGCTGCACGCCATTCTGCGGCGGCAGGAAGATT
TTTACCCATTCCTGAAGGACAACCGGGAAAAGATCGAGAAGATCCTGACCTTCCGCATCCCCTACTACGT
GGGCCCTCTGGCCAGGGGAAACAGCAGATTCGCCTGGATGACCAGAAAGAGCGAGGAAACCATCACCCCC
TGGAACTTCGAGGAAGTGGTGGACAAGGGCGCTTCCGCCCAGAGCTTCATCGAGCGGATGACCAACTTCG
ATAAGAACCTGCCCAACGAGAAGGTGCTGCCCAAGCACAGCCTGCTGTACGAGTACTTCACCGTGTATAA
CGAGCTGACCAAAGTGAAATACGTGACCGAGGGAATGAGAAAGCCCGCCTTCCTGAGCGGCGAGCAGAAA
AAGGCCATCGTGGACCTGCTGTTCAAGACCAACCGGAAAGTGACCGTGAAGCAGCTGAAAGAGGACTACT
TCAAGAAAATCGAGTGCTTCGACTCCGTGGAAATCTCCGGCGTGGAAGATCGGTTCAACGCCTCCCTGGG
CACATACCACGATCTGCTGAAAATTATCAAGGACAAGGACTTCCTGGACAATGAGGAAAACGAGGACATT
CTGGAAGATATCGTGCTGACCCTGACACTGTTTGAGGACAGAGAGATGATCGAGGAACGGCTGAAAACCT
ATGCCCACCTGTTCGACGACAAAGTGATGAAGCAGCTGAAGCGGCGGAGATACACCGGCTGGGGCAGGCT
GAGCCGGAAGCTGATCAACGGCATCCGGGACAAGCAGTCCGGCAAGACAATCCTGGATTTCCTGAAGTCC
GACGGCTTCGCCAACAGAAACTTCATGCAGCTGATCCACGACGACAGCCTGACCTTTAAAGAGGACATCC
AGAAAGCCCAGGTGTCCGGCCAGGGCGATAGCCTGCACGAGCACATTGCCAATCTGGCCGGCAGCCCCGC
CATTAAGAAGGGCATCCTGCAGACAGTGAAGGTGGTGGACGAGCTCGTGAAAGTGATGGGCCGGCACAAG
CCCGAGAACATCGTGATCGAAATGGCCAGAGAGAACCAGACCACCCAGAAGGGACAGAAGAACAGCCGCG
AGAGAATGAAGCGGATCGAAGAGGGCATCAAAGAGCTGGGCAGCCAGATCCTGAAAGAACACCCCGTGGA
AAACACCCAGCTGCAGAACGAGAAGCTGTACCTGTACTACCTGCAGAATGGGCGGGATATGTACGTGGAC
CAGGAACTGGACATCAACCGGCTGTCCGACTACGATGTGGACCACATCGTGCCTCAGAGCTTTCTGAAGG
ACGACTCCATCGACAACAAGGTGCTGACCAGAAGCGACAAGGCCCGGGGCAAGAGCGACAACGTGCCCTC
CGAAGAGGTCGTGAAGAAGATGAAGAACTACTGGCGGCAGCTGCTGAACGCCAAGCTGATTACCCAGAGA
AAGTTCGACAATCTGACCAAGGCCGAGAGAGGCGGCCTGAGCGAACTGGATAAGGCCGGCTTCATCAAGA
GACAGCTGGTGGAAACCCGGCAGATCACAAAGCACGTGGCACAGATCCTGGACTCCCGGATGAACACTAA
GTACGACGAGAATGACAAGCTGATCCGGGAAGTGAAAGTGATCACCCTGAAGTCCAAGCTGGTGTCCGAT
TTCCGGAAGGATTTCCAGTTTTACAAAGTGCGCGAGATCAACAACTACCACCACGCCCACGACGCCTACC
TGAACGCCGTCGTGGGAACCGCCCTGATCAAAAAGTACCCTAAGCTGGAAAGCGAGTTCGTGTACGGCGA
CTACAAGGTGTACGACGTGCGGAAGATGATCGCCAAGAGCGAGCAGGAAATCGGCAAGGCTACCGCCAAG
TACTTCTTCTACAGCAACATCATGAACTTTTTCAAGACCGAGATTACCCTGGCCAACGGCGAGATCCGGA
AGCGGCCTCTGATCGAGACAAACGGCGAAACCGGGGAGATCGTGTGGGATAAGGGCCGGGATTTTGCCAC
CGTGCGGAAAGTGCTGAGCATGCCCCAAGTGAATATCGTGAAAAAGACCGAGGTGCAGACAGGCGGCTTC
AGCAAAGAGTCTATCCTGCCCAAGAGGAACAGCGATAAGCTGATCGCCAGAAAGAAGGACTGGGACCCTA
AGAAGTACGGCGGCTTCGACAGCCCCACCGTGGCCTATTCTGTGCTGGTGGTGGCCAAAGTGGAAAAGGG
CAAGTCCAAGAAACTGAAGAGTGTGAAAGAGCTGCTGGGGATCACCATCATGGAAAGAAGCAGCTTCGAG
AAGAATCCCATCGACTTTCTGGAAGCCAAGGGCTACAAAGAAGTGAAAAAGGACCTGATCATCAAGCTGC
CTAAGTACTCCCTGTTCGAGCTGGAAAACGGCCGGAAGAGAATGCTGGCCTCTGCCGGCGAACTGCAGAA
GGGAAACGAACTGGCCCTGCCCTCCAAATATGTGAACTTCCTGTACCTGGCCAGCCACTATGAGAAGCTG
AAGGGCTCCCCCGAGGATAATGAGCAGAAACAGCTGTTTGTGGAACAGCACAAGCACTACCTGGACGAGA
TCATCGAGCAGATCAGCGAGTTCTCCAAGAGAGTGATCCTGGCCGACGCTAATCTGGACAAAGTGCTGTC
CGCCTACAACAAGCACCGGGATAAGCCCATCAGAGAGCAGGCCGAGAATATCATCCACCTGTTTACCCTG
ACCAATCTGGGAGCCCCTGCCGCCTTCAAGTACTTTGACACCACCATCGACCGGAAGAGGTACACCAGCA
CCAAAGAGGTGCTGGACGCCACCCTGATCCACCAGAGCATCACCGGCCTGTACGAGACACGGATCGACCT
GTCTCAGCTGGGAGGCGACAGCGCTGGAGGAGGTGGAAGCGGAGGAGGAGGAAGCGGAGGAGGAGGTAGC
GGACCTAAGAAAAAGAGGAAGGTGGCGGCCGCTGGATCCGGACGGGCTGACGCATTGGACGATTTTGATC
TGGATATGCTGGGAAGTGACGCCCTCGATGATTTTGACCTTGACATGCTTGGTTCGGATGCCCTTGATGA
CTTTGACCTCGACATGCTCGGCAGTGACGCCCTTGATGATTTCGACCTGGACATGCTGATTAACTGTACA
GGCAGTGGAGAGGGCAGAGGAAGTCTGCTAACATGCGGTGACGTCGAGGAGAATCCTGGCCCAATGGCCA
AGCCTTTGTCTCAAGAAGAATCCACCCTCATTGAAAGAGCAACGGCTACAATCAACAGCATCCCCATCTC
TGAAGACTACAGCGTCGCCAGCGCAGCTCTCTCTAGCGACGGCCGCATCTTCACTGGTGTCAATGTATAT
CATTTTACTGGGGGACCTTGTGCAGAACTCGTGGTGCTGGGCACTGCTGCTGCTGCGGCAGCTGGCAACC
TGACTTGTATCGTCGCGATCGGAAATGAGAACAGGGGCATCTTGAGCCCCTGCGGACGGTGCCGACAGGT
GCTTCTCGATCTGCATCCTGGGATCAAAGCCATAGTGAAGGACAGTGATGGACAGCCGACGGCAGTTGGG
ATTCGTGAATTGCTGCCCTCTGGTTATGTGTGGGAGGGCTAAGAATTCGATATCAAGCTTATCGGTAATC
AACCTCTGGATTACAAAATTTGTGAAAGATTGACTGGTATTCTTAACTATGTTGCTCCTTTTACGCTATG
TGGATACGCTGCTTTAATGCCTTTGTATCATGCTATTGCTTCCCGTATGGCTTTCATTTTCTCCTCCTTG
TATAAATCCTGGTTGCTGTCTCTTTATGAGGAGTTGTGGCCCGTTGTCAGGCAACGTGGCGTGGTGTGCA
CTGTGTTTGCTGACGCAACCCCCACTGGTTGGGGCATTGCCACCACCTGTCAGCTCCTTTCCGGGACTTT
CGCTTTCCCCCTCCCTATTGCCACGGCGGAACTCATCGCCGCCTGCCTTGCCCGCTGCTGGACAGGGGCT
CGGCTGTTGGGCACTGACAATTCCGTGGTGTTGTCGGGGAAATCATCGTCCTTTCCTTGGCTGCTCGCCT
GTGTTGCCACCTGGATTCTGCGCGGGACGTCCTTCTGCTACGTCCCTTCGGCCCTCAATCCAGCGGACCT
TCCTTCCCGCGGCCTGCTGCCGGCTCTGCGGCCTCTTCCGCGTCTTCGCCTTCGCCCTCAGACGAGTCGG
ATCTCCCTTTGGGCCGCCTCCCCGCATCGATACCGTCGACCTCGAGACCTAGAAAAACATGGAGCAATCA
CAAGTAGCAATACAGCAGCTACCAATGCTGATTGTGCCTGGCTAGAAGCACAAGAGGAGGAGGAGGTGGG
TTTTCCAGTCACACCTCAGGTACCTTTAAGACCAATGACTTACAAGGCAGCTGTAGATCTTAGCCACTTT
TTAAAAGAAAAGGGGGGACTGGAAGGGCTAATTCACTCCCAACGAAGACAAGATATCCTTGATCTGTGGA
TCTACCACACACAAGGCTACTTCCCTGATTGGCAGAACTACACACCAGGGCCAGGGATCAGATATCCACT
GACCTTTGGATGGTGCTACAAGCTAGTACCAGTTGAGCAAGAGAAGGTAGAAGAAGCCAATGAAGGAGAG
AACACCCGCTTGTTACACCCTGTGAGCCTGCATGGGATGGATGACCCGGAGAGAGAAGTATTAGAGTGGA
GGTTTGACAGCCGCCTAGCATTTCATCACATGGCCCGAGAGCTGCATCCGGACTGTACTGGGTCTCTCTG
GTTAGACCAGATCTGAGCCTGGGAGCTCTCTGGCTAACTAGGGAACCCACTGCTTAAGCCTCAATAAAGC
TTGCCTTGAGTGCTTCAAGTAGTGTGTGCCCGTCTGTTGTGTGACTCTGGTAACTAGAGATCCCTCAGAC
CCTTTTAGTCAGTGTGGAAAATCTCTAGCAGGGCCCGTTTAAACCCGCTGATCAGCCTCGACTGTGCCTT
CTAGTTGCCAGCCATCTGTTGTTTGCCCCTCCCCCGTGCCTTCCTTGACCCTGGAAGGTGCCACTCCCAC
TGTCCTTTCCTAATAAAATGAGGAAATTGCATCGCATTGTCTGAGTAGGTGTCATTCTATTCTGGGGGGT
GGGGTGGGGCAGGACAGCAAGGGGGAGGATTGGGAAGACAATAGCAGGCATGCTGGGGATGCGGTGGGCT
CTATGGCTTCTGAGGCGGAAAGAACCAGCTGGGGCTCTAGGGGGTATCCCC
[124 nt withheld, positions 6912-7035]
C
[91 nt withheld, positions 7037-7127]
A
[49 nt withheld, positions 7129-7177]
CCTTTGACGTTGGAGTCCACGTTCTTT
[37 nt withheld, positions 7205-7241]
ACCCTATCTCGGTCTATTCTTTTGATTTATAAGGGATTTTGCCGATTTCGGCCTATTGGTTAAAAAATGA
GCTGATTTAACAAAAATTTAACGCGAATTAATTCTGTGGAATGTGTGTCAGTTAGGGTGTGGAAAGTCCC
CAGGCTCCCCAGCAGGCAGAAGTATGCAAAGCATGCATCTCAATTAGTCAGCAACCAGGTGTGGAAAGTC
CCCAGGCTCCCCAGCAGGCAGAAGTATGCAAAGCATGCATCTCAATTAGTCAGCAACCATAGTCCCGCCC
CTAACTCCGCCCATCCCGCCCCTAACTCCGCCCAGTTCCGCCCATTCTCCGCCCCATGGCTGACTAATTT
TTTTTATTTATGCAGAGGCCGAGGCCGCCTCTGCCTCTGAGCTATTCCAGAAGTAGTGAGGAGGCTTTTT
TGGAGGCCTAGGCTTTTGCAAAAAGCTCCCGGGAGCTTGTATATCCATTTTCGGATCTGATCAGCACGTG
TTGACAATTAATCATCGGCATAGTATATCGGCATAGTATAATACGACAAGGTGAGGAACTAAACCATGGC
CAAGTTGACCAGTGCCGTTCCGGTGCTCACCGCGCGCGACGTCGCCGGAGCGGTCGAGTTCTGGACCGAC
CGGCTCGGGTTCTCCCGGGACTTCGTGGAGGACGACTTCGCCGGTGTGGTCCGGGACGACGTGACCCTGT
TCATCAGCGCGGTCCAGGACCAGGTGGTGCCGGACAACACCCTGGCCTGGGTGTGGGTGCGCGGCCTGGA
CGAGCTGTACGCCGAGTGGTCGGAGGTCGTGTCCACGAACTTCCGGGACGCCTCCGGGCCGGCCATGACC
GAGATCGGCGAGCAGCCGTGGGGGCGGGAGTTCGCCCTGCGCGACCCGGCCGGCAACTGCGTGCACTTCG
TGGCCGAGGAGCAGGACTGACACGTGCTACGAGATTTCGATTCCACCGCCGCCTTCTATGAAAGGTTGGG
CTTCGGAATCGTTTTCCGGGACGCCGGCTGGATGATCCTCCAGCGCGGGGATCTCATGCTGGAGTTCTTC
GCCCACCCCAACTTGTTTATTGCAGCTTATAATGGTTACAAATAAAGCAATAGCATCACAAATTTCACAA
ATAAAGCATTTTTTTCACTGCATTCTAGTTGTGGTTTGTCCAAACTCATCAATGTATCTTATCATGTCTG
TATACCGTCGACCTCTAGCTAGAGCTTGGCGTAATCATGGTCATAGCTGTTTCCTGTGTGAAATTGTTAT
CCGCTCACAATTCCACACAACATACGAGCCGGAAGCATAAAGTGTAAAGCCTGGGGTGCCTAATGAGTGA
GCTAACTCACATTAATTGCGTTGCGCTCACTGCCCGCTTTCCAGTCGGGAAACCTGTCGTGCCAGCTGCA
TTAATGAATCGGCCAACGCGCGGGGAGAGGCGGTTTGCGTATTGGGCGCTCTTCCGCTTCCTCGCTCACT
GACTCGCTGCGCTCGGTCGTTCGGCTGCGGCGAGCGGTATCAGCTCACTCAAAGGCGGTAATACGGTTAT
CCACAGAATCAGGGGATAACGCAGGAAAGAACATGTGAGCAAAAGGCCAGCAAAAGGCCAGGAACCGTAA
AAAGGCCGCGTTGCTGGCGTTTTTCCATAGGCTCCGCCCCCCTGACGAGCATCACAAAAATCGACGCTCA
AGTCAGAGGTGGCGAAACCCGACAGGACTATAAAGATACCAGGCGTTTCCCCCTGGAAGCTCCCTCGTGC
GCTCTCCTGTTCCGACCCTGCCGCTTACCGGATACCTGTCCGCCTTTCTCCCTTCGGGAAGCGTGGCGCT
TTCTCATAGCTCACGCTGTAGGTATCTCAGTTCGGTGTAGGTCGTTCGCTCCAAGCTGGGCTGTGTGCAC
GAACCCCCCGTTCAGCCCGACCGCTGCGCCTTATCCGGTAACTATCGTCTTGAGTCCAACCCGGTAAGAC
ACGACTTATCGCCACTGGCAGCAGCCACTGGTAACAGGATTAGCAGAGCGAGGTATGTAGGCGGTGCTAC
AGAGTTCTTGAAGTGGTGGCCTAACTACGGCTACACTAGAAGAACAGTATTTGGTATCTGCGCTCTGCTG
AAGCCAGTTACCTTCGGAAAAAGAGTTGGTAGCTCTTGATCCGGCAAACAAACCACCGCTGGTAGCGGTG
GTTTTTTTGTTTGCAAGCAGCAGATTACGCGCAGAAAAAAAGGATCTCAAGAAGATCCTTTGATCTTTTC
TACGGGGTCTGACGCTCAGTGGAACGAAAACTCACGTTAAGGGATTTTGGTCATGAGATTATCAAAAAGG
ATCTTCACCTAGATCCTTTTAAATTAAAAATGAAGTTTTAAATCAATCTAAAGTATATATGAGTAAACTT
GGTCTGACAGTTACCAATGCTTAATCAGTGAGGCACCTATCTCAGCGATCTGTCTATTTCGTTCATCCAT
AGTTGCCTGACTCCCCGTCGTGTAGATAACTACGATACGGGAGGGCTTACCATCTGGCCCCAGTGCTGCA
ATGATACCGCGAGACCCACGCTCACCGGCTCCAGATTTATCAGCAATAAACCAGCCAGCCGGAAGGGCCG
AGCGCAGAAGTGGTCCTGCAACTTTATCCGCCTCCATCCAGTCTATTAATTGTTGCCGGGAAGCTAGAGT
AAGTAGTTCGCCAGTTAATAGTTTGCGCAACGTTGTTGCCATTGCTACAGGCATCGTGGTGTCACGCTCG
TCGTTTGGTATGGCTTCATTCAGCTCCGGTTCCCAACGATCAAGGCGAGTTACATGATCCCCCATGTTGT
GCAAAAAAGCGGTTAGCTCCTTCGGTCCTCCGATCGTTGTCAGAAGTAAGTTGGCCGCAGTGTTATCACT
CATGGTTATGGCAGCACTGCATAATTCTCTTACTGTCATGCCATCCGTAAGATGCTTTTCTGTGACTGGT
GAGTACTCAACCAAGTCATTCTGAGAATAGTGTATGCGGCGACCGAGTTGCTCTTGCCCGGCGTCAATAC
GGGATAATACCGCGCCACATAGCAGAACTTTAAAAGTGCTCATCATTGGAAAACGTTCTTCGGGGCGAAA
ACTCTCAAGGATCTTACCGCTGTTGAGATCCAGTTCGATGTAACCCACTCGTGCACCCAACTGATCTTCA
GCATCTTTTACTTTCACCAGCGTTTCTGGGTGAGCAAAAACAGGAAGGCAAAATGCCGCAAAAAAGGGAA
TAAGGGCGACACGGAAATGTTGAATACTCATACTCTTCCTTTTTCAATATTATTGAAGCATTTATCAGGG
TTATTGTCTCATGAGCGGATACATATTTGAATGTATTTAGAAAAATAAACAAATAGGGGTTCCGCGCACA
TTTCCCCGAAAAGTGCCACCTGACGTCGACGGATCGGGAGATCTCCCGATCCCCTATGGTGCACTCTCAG
TACAATCTGCTCTGATGCCGCATAGTTAAGCCAGTATCTGCTCCCTGCTTGTGTGTTGGAGGTCGCTGAG
TAGTGCGCGAGCAAAATTTAAGCTACAACAAGGCAAGGCTTGACCGACAATTGCATGAAGAATCTGCTTA
GGGTTAGGCGTTTTGCGCTGCTTCGCGATGTACGGGCCAGATATACGCGTTGACATTGATTATTGACTAG
TTATTAATAGTAATCAATTACGGGGTCATTAGTTCATAGCCCATATATGGAGTTCCGCGTTACATAACTT
ACGGTAAATGGCCCGCCTGGCTGACCGCCCAACGACCCCCGCCCATTGACGTCAATAATGACGTATGTTC
CCATAGTAACGCCAATAGGGACTTTCCATTGACGTCAATGGGTGGAGTATTTACGGTAAACTGCCCACTT
GGCAGTACATCAAGTGTATCATATGCCAAGTACGCCCCCTATTGACGTCAATGACGGTAAATGGCCCGCC
TGGCATTATGCCCAGTACATGACCTTATGGGACTTTCCTACTTGGCAGTACATCTACGTATTAGTCATCG
CTATTACCATGGTGATGCGGTTTTGGCAGTACATCAATGGGCGTGGATAGCGGTTTGACTCACGGGGATT
TCCAAGTCTCCACCCCATTGACGTCAATGGGAGTTTGTTTTGGCACCAAAATCAACGGGACTTTCCAAAA
TGTCGTAACAACTCCGCCCCATTGACGCAAATGGGCGGTAGGCGTGTACGGTGGGAGGTCTATATAAGCA
GCGCGTTTTGCCTGTACTGGGTCTCTCTGGTTAGACCAGATCTGAGCCTGGGAGCTCTCTGGCTAACTAG
GGAACCCACTGCTTAAGCCTCAATAAAGCTTGCCTTGAGTGCTTCAAGTAGTGTGTGCCCGTCTGTTGTG
TGACTCTGGTAACTAGAGATCCCTCAGACCCTTTTAGTCAGTGTGGAAAATCTCTAGCAGTGGCGCCCGA
ACAGGGACTTGAAAGCGAAAGGGAAACCAGAGGAGCTCTCTCGACGCAGGACTCGGCTTGCTGAAGCGCG
CACGGCAAGAGGCGAGGGGCGGCGACTGGTGAGTACGCCAAAAATTTTGACTAGCGGAGGCTAGAAGGAG
AGAGATGGGTGCGAGAGCGTCAGTATTAAGCGGGGGAGAATTAGATCGCGATGGGAAAAAATTCGGTTAA
GGCCAGGGGGAAAGAAAAAATATAAATTAAAACATATAGTATGGGCAAGCAGGGAGCTAGAACGATTCGC
AGTTAATCCTGGCCTGTTAGAAACATCAGAAGGCTGTAGACAAATACTGGGACAGCTACAACCATCCCTT
CAGACAGGATCAGAAGAACTTAGATCATTATATAATACAGTAGCAACCCTCTATTGTGTGCATCAAAGGA
TAGAGATAAAAGACACCAAGGAAGCTTTAGACAAGATAGAGGAAGAGCAAAACAAAAGTAAGACCACCGC
ACAGCAAGCGGCCGCTGATCTTCAGACCTGGAGGAGGAGATATGAGGGACAATTGGAGAAGTGAATTATA
TAAATATAAAGTAGTAAAAATTGAACCATTAGGAGTAGCACCCACCAAGGCAAAGAGAAGAGTGGTGCAG
AGAGAAAAAAGAGCAGTGGGAATAGGAGCTTTGTTCCTTGGGTTCTTGGGAGCAGCAGGAAGCACTATGG
GCGCAGCGTCAATGACGCTGACGGTACAGGCCAGACAATTATTGTCTGGTATAGTGCAGCAGCAGAACAA
TTTGCTGAGGGCTATTGAGGCGCAACAGCATCTGTTGCAACTCACAGTCTGGGGCATCAAGCAGCTCCAG
GCAAGAATCCTGGCTGTGGAAAGATACCTAAAGGATCAACAGCTCCTGGGGATTTGGGGTTGCTCTGGAA
AACTCATTTGCACCACTGCTGTGCCTTGGAATGCTAGTTGGAGTAATAAATCTCTGGAACAGATTTGGAA
TCACACGACCTGGATGGAGTGGGACAGAGAAATTAACAATTACACAAGCTTAATACACTCCTTAATTGAA
GAATCGCAAAACCAGCAAGAAAAGAATGAACAAGAATTATTGGAATTAGATAAATGGGCAAGTTTGTGGA
ATTGGTTTAACATAACAAATTGGCTGTGGTATATAAAATTATTCATAATGATAGTAGGAGGCTTGGTAGG
TTTAAGAATAGTTTTTGCTGTACTTTCTATAGTGAATAGAGTTAGGCAGGGATATTCACCATTATCGTTT
CAGACCCACCTCCCAACCCCGAGGGGACCCGACAGGCCCGAAGGAATAGAAGAAGAAGGTGGAGAGAGAG
ACAGAGACAGATCCATTCGATTAGTGAACGGATCGGCACTGCGTGCGCCAATTCTGCAGACAAATGGCAG
TATTCATCCACAATTTTAAAAGAAAAGGGGGGATTGGGGGGTACAGTGCAGGGGAAAGAATAGTAGACAT
AATAGCAACAGACATACAAACTAAAGAATTACAAAAACAAATTACAAAAATTCAAAATTTTCGGGTTTAT
TACAGGGACAGCAGAGATCCAGTTTGGTTAATTAGCTAGCGAGGGCCTATTTCCCATGATTCCTTCATAT
TTGCATATACGATACAAGGCTGTTAGAGAGATAATTGGAATTAATTTGACTGTAAACACAAAGATATTAG
TACAAAATACGTGACGTAGAAAGTAATAATTTCTTGGGTAGTTTGCAGTTTTAAAATTATGTTTTAAAAT
GGACTATCATATGCTTACCGTAACTTGAAAGTATTTCGATTTCTTGGCTTTATATATCTTGTGGAAAGGA
CGAAACACCGCTGCCAGAGTAACTTGTCTG
Features (pLannotate 1.2.2; 38 found; start..end, strand, type, name):
     18..36      +  misc_RNA       MS2 stem loop: stem loop that binds the bacteriophage MS2 coat protein
     47..83      +  misc_RNA       gRNA scaffold (fragment): guide RNA scaffold for the Streptococcus pyogenes CRISPR/Cas9 system
     88..106     +  misc_RNA       MS2 stem loop: stem loop that binds the bacteriophage MS2 coat protein
    117..136     +  misc_RNA       gRNA scaffold (fragment): guide RNA scaffold for the Streptococcus pyogenes CRISPR/Cas9 system
    149..167     +  CDS            small t antigen (fragment): SV40 (simian virus 40) small t antigen
    193..404     +  promoter       EF-1α core promoter: core promoter for human elongation factor EF-1α
    421..468     +  CDS            nucleoplasmin NLS: bipartite nuclear localization signal from nucleoplasmin
    468..4569    +  CDS            dCas9 (fragment): catalytically dead mutant of the Cas9 endonuclease from the Streptococcus pyogenes Type II CRISPR/Cas system RNA-guided DNA-binding protein that lacks endonuclease activity due to the D10A mutation in the RuvC catalytic domain and the N863A mutation in the HNH catalytic domain
   4894..5292    +  CDS            BSD: blasticidin S deaminase; Aspergillus terreus BSD; confers resistance to blasticidin
   5293..5314    +  misc_feature   MCS (fragment): pBluescript multiple cloning site
   5317..5905    +  misc_feature   WPRE: woodchuck hepatitis virus posttranscriptional regulatory element
   5842..6423    +  CDS            nef (fragment): NEF_HV1H2 - Experimental evidence at protein level: Swiss-Prot protein existence level 1. Extracellular Nef protein targets CD4(+) T-lymphocytes for apoptosis by interacting with CXCR4 surface receptors. From Human immunodeficiency virus type 1 group M subtype B (isolate HXB2) (HIV-1).
   6430..6610    +  LTR            5' LTR (truncated): truncated 5' long terminal repeat (LTR) from HIV-1
   6642..6866    +  polyA_signal   bGH poly(A) signal: bovine growth hormone polyadenylation signal
   6870..6891    +  promoter       SV40 promoter (fragment): SV40 enhancer and early promoter
   6912..7340    +  rep_origin     f1 ori (sequence partly withheld): f1 bacteriophage origin of replication; arrow indicates direction of (+) strand synthesis
   7354..7683    +  promoter       SV40 promoter: SV40 enhancer and early promoter
   7731..7778    +  promoter       EM7 promoter: synthetic bacterial promoter&nbsp
   7797..8171    +  CDS            BleoR: antibiotic-binding protein; Sh ble from Streptoalloteichus hindustanus; confers resistance to bleomycin, phleomycin, and Zeocin™
   8181..8306    +  CDS            ble (fragment): BLE_KLEPN - Experimental evidence at protein level: Swiss-Prot protein existence level 1. Binding protein with a strong affinity to the bleomycin family of antibiotics. Binds to CL990; an antimitotic-antibiotic compound. From Klebsiella pneumoniae.
   8301..8422    +  polyA_signal   SV40 poly(A) signal: SV40 polyadenylation signal
   8493..8515    -  protein_bind   lac operator (fragment): The lac repressor binds to the lac operator to inhibit transcription in E. coli. This inhibition can be relieved by adding lactose or isopropyl-β-D-thiogalactopyranoside (IPTG). lac repressor encoded by lacI
   8519..8549    -  promoter       lac promoter: promoter for the E. coli lac operon
   8564..8585    -  protein_bind   CAP binding site: CAP binding activates transcription in the presence of cAMP. E. coli catabolite activator protein
   8598..8690    -  CDS            lacI (fragment): lac repressor; lacI; The lac repressor binds to the lac operator to inhibit transcription in E. coli. This inhibition can be relieved by adding lactose or isopropyl-β-D-thiogalactopyranoside (IPTG).
   8873..9461    -  rep_origin     ori: high-copy-number ColE1/pMB1/pBR322/pUC origin of replication
   9632..10492   -  CDS            AmpR: β-lactamase; bla; confers resistance to ampicillin, carbenicillin, and related antibiotics
  10493..10597   -  promoter       AmpR promoter: bla
  10656..10708   -  misc_feature   bom (fragment): basis of mobility region from pBR322
  10863..11242   +  enhancer       CMV enhancer: human cytomegalovirus immediate early enhancer
  11243..11442   +  promoter       CMV promoter: human cytomegalovirus (CMV) immediate early promoter
  11460..11640   +  LTR            5' LTR (truncated): truncated 5' long terminal repeat (LTR) from HIV-1
  11687..11812   +  misc_feature   HIV-1 Ψ: packaging signal of human immunodeficiency virus type 1
  11796..12159   +  CDS            HIV-1 gag (fragment): gag protein from human immunodeficiency virus 1; gag
  12305..12538   +  misc_feature   RRE: The Rev response element (RRE) of HIV-1 allows for Rev-dependent mRNA export from the nucleus to the cytoplasm.
  12915..13015   +  CDS            Rev (fragment): human immunodeficiency virus 1 (HIV-1) Rev protein; rev; enhances nuclear export of unspliced and incompletely spliced viral mRNAs
  13065..13182   +  misc_feature   cPPT/CTS: central polypurine tract and central termination sequence of HIV-1
  13232..13472   +  promoter       U6 promoter: RNA polymerase III promoter for human U6 snRNA
