[The description below was written by a language model from this plasmid's Addgene catalogue record and pLannotate feature annotations shown in this document.]
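Description:
lentiSAMv2 rs7732130-guide2 is a 13.5 kb lentiviral CRISPR activation plasmid built on the lentiSAMv2 backbone. It combines a single guide RNA cassette and a dCas9-based transcriptional activator in one transfer vector for delivery to mammalian cells. It is propagated in E. coli through a high-copy ColE1/pUC-type origin with ampicillin resistance. The backbone also carries an f1 origin and an SV40/EM7-driven bleomycin/Zeocin resistance cassette, which lies outside the viral region. The lentiviral portion has a CMV enhancer/promoter fused to a truncated HIV-1 5' LTR, followed by the Ψ packaging signal, RRE and cPPT/CTS. A WPRE and a second truncated LTR sit at the 3' end, followed by a bGH polyadenylation signal. This arrangement allows the genome to be transcribed in packaging cells, packaged and integrated into target cells.

The payload has two expression units. A human U6 promoter drives a guide RNA directed at a human pancreatic islet enhancer that contains the type 2 diabetes-associated variant rs7732130 at the ZBED3 GWAS locus. The S. pyogenes scaffold is modified with two MS2 stem loops, which can recruit MS2 coat protein fusions carrying additional activation domains. Those fusions are not encoded on this plasmid. Downstream, an EF-1α core promoter expresses nuclear-localised, catalytically dead Cas9 (D10A/N863A). According to the catalogue entry, this is fused to VP64 and linked through a 2A peptide to blasticidin S deaminase for selection of transduced cells. The VP64 and 2A segments were not individually annotated in the feature table, although an unannotated gap between dCas9 and the blasticidin gene is consistent with them. The construct is intended for CRISPR-mediated activation of this enhancer to probe its regulatory function.
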