Addgene plasmid #125504: lentiSAMv2 rs7732130-guide2
Purpose: CRISPR-mediated activation of human islet enhancer containing T2D-associated variant rs7732130 (ZBED3 GWAS locus)
Depositing lab: Jorge Ferrer. Depositing organization: Imperial College London. Publication: Human pancreatic islet three-dimensional chromatin architecture provides insights into the genetics of type 2 diabetes. Miguel-Escalada I, Bonas-Guarch S, Cebola I, Ponsa-Cobas J, Mendieta-Esteban J, Atla G, Javierre BM, Rolando DMY, Farabella I, Morgan CC, Garcia-Hurtado J, Beucher A, Moran I, Pasquali L, Ramos-Rodriguez M, Appel EVR, Linneberg A, Gjesing AP, Witte DR, Pedersen O, Grarup N, Ravassard P, Torrents D, Mercader JM, Piemonti L, Berney T, de Koning EJP, Kerr-Conte J, Pattou F, Fedko IO, Groop L, Prokopenko I, Hansen T, Marti-Renom MA, Fraser P, Ferrer J. Nat Genet. 2019 Jun 28. pii: 10.1038/s41588-019-0457-0. doi: 10.1038/s41588-019-0457-0. PubMed 31253982.
Backbone
  Vector backbone: lentiSAMv2
  Backbone manufacturer: Feng Zhang (Addgene #75112)
  Vector type: Mammalian Expression, Lentiviral, CRISPR
  Selectable markers: Blasticidin
Growth in bacteria
  Bacterial resistance: Ampicillin, 100 μg/mL
  Growth temperature: 37°C
  Growth strain: Stbl3
  Copy number: High Copy
Gene/Insert
  Gene/Insert name: dCas9-VP64-2A-BlastR
  gRNA/shRNA sequence: CTGCCAGAGTAACTTGTCTG
  Species: H. sapiens (human)
  Promoter: EF1a core and U6
  Cloning method: Restriction Enzyme; 5′ cloning site Unknown (destroyed during cloning); 3′ cloning site Unknown (destroyed during cloning)
  Sequencing primers: 5′ GATCCGCCACCATGGATGC
Terms and licenses: Academic/Nonprofit Terms; Industry Terms: Not Available to Industry
How to cite: lentiSAMv2 rs7732130-guide2 was a gift from Jorge Ferrer (Addgene plasmid # 125504 ; http://n2t.net/addgene:125504 ; RRID:Addgene_125504)
