>Addgene plasmid #125504 | lentiSAMv2 rs7732130-guide2 | depositor partial sequence | sequence record 240186 | Guide RNA, MS2 stem loops
NNNNNTNATNNTTTTAAAATGGACTATCATATGCTTACCGTAACTTGAAAGTATTTCGATTTCTTGGCTT
TATATATCTTGTGGAAAGGACGAAACACCGCTGCCAGAGTAACTTGTCTGGTTTTAGAGCTAGGCCAACA
TGAGGATCACCCATGTCTGCAGGGCCTAGCAAGTTAAAATAAGGCTAGTCCGTTATCAACTTGGCCAACA
TGAGGATCACCCATGTCTGCAGGGCCAAGTGGCACCGAGTCGGTGCTTTTTTTGGATCCTAGGTCTTGAA
AGGAGTGGGAATTGGCTCCGGTGCCCGTCAGTGGGCAGAGCGCACATCGCCCACAGTCCCCGAGAAGTTG
GGGGGAGGGGTCGGCAATTGATCCGGTGCCTAGAGAAGGTGGCGCGGGGTAAACTGGGAAAGTGATGTCG
TGTACTGGCTCCGCCTTTTTCCCGAGGGTGGGGGAGAACCGTATATAAGTGCAGTAGTCGCCGTGAACGT
TCTTTTTCGCAACGGGTTTGCCGCCAGAACACAGGCGTACGGCCACCATGAAAAGGCCGGCGGCCACGAA
AAAGGCCGGCCAGGCAAAAAAGAAAAAGGACAAGAAGTACAGCATCGGCCTGGCCATCGGCACCAACTCT
GTGGGCTGGGCCGTGATCACCGACGAGTACAAGGTGCCCAGCAAGAAATTCAAGGTGCTGGGCAACACCG
ACCGGCACAGCATCAAGAAGAACCTGATCGGAGCCCTGCTGTTCGACAGCGGCGAAACAGCCGAGGCCAC
CCGGCTGAAGAGAACCGCCAGAAGAAGATACACCAGACGGAAGAACCGGATCTGCTATCTGCAAGAGATC
TTCAGCAACGAGATGGCCAAGGTGGACGACAGCTTCTTCCACAGACTGGAAGAGTCCTTCCTGGTGGAAG
AGGATAAGAAGCACGAGCGGCACCGCATCTTCGGCAACATCGTGGAACGAGGTGGCCTACCACNNGATTT
ACCGCACCATCTACCACCTGAAGAAGAAACTGGTTGGACATCACCNNCNAAGCCCAACCTGCGGCTGGAT
NTATCGGGCCCNTGGTCCACG
